Addgene plasmid #216155: TDP-REGv2(mScarlet-FLAG)#11 in pTwist-CMV backbone
Depositing lab: Pietro Fratta. Publication: Creation of de novo cryptic splicing for ALS and FTD precision medicine. Wilkins OG, Chien MZYJ, Wlaschin JJ, Barattucci S, Harley P, Mattedi F, Mehta PR, Pisliakova M, Ryadnov E, Keuss MJ, Thompson D, Digby H, Knez L, Simkin RL, Diaz JA, Zanovello M, Brown AL, Darbey A, Karda R, Fisher EMC, Cunningham TJ, Le Pichon CE, Ule J, Fratta P. Science. 2024 Oct 4;386(6717):61-69. doi: 10.1126/science.adk2539. Epub 2024 Oct 3. PubMed 39361759.
Backbone
  Vector backbone: pTwist CMV
  Vector type: Mammalian Expression
Growth in bacteria
  Bacterial resistance: Ampicillin, 100 μg/mL
  Growth temperature: 37°C
  Growth strain: NEB Stable
  Growth instructions: MUST use stable bacterial line to avoid recombination of UG-rich region (e.g. Stbl3, NEB Stable)
  Copy number: High Copy
Gene/Insert
  Gene/Insert name: mScarlet with cryptic splice site and C-terminal FLAG tag
Terms and licenses: Academic/Nonprofit Terms; Industry Terms: Not Available to Industry
Depositor comments: Please visit https://doi.org/10.1101/2023.11.15.565967 for bioRxiv preprint. Note: Due to the splicing of lentiviral RNAs prior to viral packaging, which may remove the alternatively-spliced regions of the TDP-REG sequences, we recommend using alternative systems that do not require a transcribed intermediate (transient transfection, AAV, piggybac or other DNA integrases or recombinases). One approach described in the literature is to use reverse-complemented splicing minigene sequences in lentiviruses, preventing splicing before packaging (e.g. DOI: 10.1038/s41587-022-01224-2). However, this may cause additional issues, such as lowered titres (due to competing promoters on the reverse strand) or the pre-packaging splicing of unannotated splice sites that occur by random chance in the reverse complement sequence (we have observed this phenomenon via Nanopore sequencing of lentiviral RNA). As such, we are also hesitant to recommend this approach.
How to cite: TDP-REGv2(mScarlet-FLAG)#11 in pTwist-CMV backbone was a gift from Pietro Fratta (Addgene plasmid # 216155 ; http://n2t.net/addgene:216155 ; RRID:Addgene_216155)
