[The description below was written by a language model from this plasmid's Addgene catalogue record and pLannotate feature annotations shown in this document.]
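Description:
TDP-REGv2(mScarlet-FLAG)#11 is a 5,358 nt mammalian expression plasmid built on the pTwist CMV backbone. It is maintained in E. coli through a high-copy ColE1/pUC-type origin and selected with ampicillin via the AmpR β-lactamase gene. The backbone also carries bacterial rrnG and T7 terminators and short β-globin insulator elements flanking the expression and propagation modules. The record notes that the insert contains a UG-rich region prone to recombination, which is why a recombination-deficient "stable" bacterial host is specified.

The payload is an mScarlet red fluorescent protein coding sequence with a C-terminal FLAG tag, driven by the human cytomegalovirus immediate-early enhancer/promoter and followed by an SV40 polyadenylation signal. The automated annotation detects the fluorescent protein as two separate fragments (the first matched to the related protein mPlum, the second to mScarlet) with an unannotated gap of about 140 nt between them. This is consistent with the catalogue description of mScarlet interrupted by an engineered cryptic splice site. A short FLAG match directly follows the second fragment, and a small RPS24-like fragment lies downstream, though its role is not stated.

The associated publication concerns creating de novo cryptic splicing for ALS and FTD precision medicine, and the TDP-REG name and UG-rich sequence suggest a splicing-regulated reporter responsive to TDP-43, although the record does not spell out the mechanism. The depositor cautions against lentiviral delivery, because splicing of the viral RNA before packaging can remove the alternatively spliced region. Transient transfection, AAV, piggyBac or other DNA-based integration systems are recommended instead.
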