Features (pLannotate 1.2.2; 20 found; start..end, strand, type, name):
     16..319     +  enhancer       CMV enhancer: human cytomegalovirus immediate early enhancer
    392..409     -  promoter       CMV promoter (fragment): human cytomegalovirus (CMV) immediate early promoter
    472..523     +  promoter       CMVd2 promoter: truncated human cytomegalovirus (CMV) immediate early promoter that yields moderately reduced expression relative to the full-length promoter
    655..861     +  CDS            mPlum (fragment): mPlum is a basic (constitutively fluorescent) red fluorescent protein published in 2004, derived from Discosoma sp.. It has low acid sensitivity.
    998..1498    +  CDS            mScarlet (fragment): mScarlet is a basic (constitutively fluorescent) red fluorescent protein published in 2016, derived from synthetic construct. It has moderate acid sensitivity.
   1496..1522    +  CDS            3xFLAG (fragment): three tandem FLAG® epitope tags
   1629..1748    +  CDS            RPS24 (fragment): RS24_HUMAN - Experimental evidence at protein level: Swiss-Prot protein existence level 1. Required for processing of pre-rRNA and maturation of 40S ribosomal subunits. From Homo sapiens (Human).
   1820..1941    -  polyA_signal   SV40 poly(A) signal: SV40 polyadenylation signal
   1964..2033    -  CDS            large T antigen (fragment): large T antigen from SV40 (simian virus 40)
   2056..2102    +  terminator     T7 terminator: transcription terminator for bacteriophage T7 RNA polymerase
   2132..2268    +  terminator     rrnG terminator: transcription terminator from the E. coli ribosomal RNA rrnG operon (Albrechtsen et al., 1991)
   2313..2384    +  misc_feature   3' β-globin insulator: insulator downstream of the human β-globin locus (Farrell et al., 2002)
   2610..3198    -  rep_origin     ori: high-copy-number ColE1/pMB1/pBR322/pUC origin of replication
   3370..3434    -  CDS            bla(M) (fragment): β-lactamase lacking the signal sequence; bla(M); allows cytosolic expression of β-lactamase
   3944..4804    +  CDS            AmpR: β-lactamase; bla; confers resistance to ampicillin, carbenicillin, and related antibiotics
   4817..4953    +  terminator     rrnG terminator: transcription terminator from the E. coli ribosomal RNA rrnG operon (Albrechtsen et al., 1991)
   5105..5176    +  misc_feature   5' β-globin insulator: insulator upstream of the human β-globin locus (Farrell et al., 2002)
   5181..5227    -  terminator     T7 terminator: transcription terminator for bacteriophage T7 RNA polymerase
   5245..5293    -  polyA_signal   poly(A) signal: synthetic polyadenylation signal
   5324..5358    +  enhancer       CMV enhancer (fragment): human cytomegalovirus immediate early enhancer
>Addgene plasmid #216155 | TDP-REGv2(mScarlet-FLAG)#11 in pTwist-CMV backbone | addgene full sequence | sequence record 437763 | Addgene NGS Result
ATATATGGAGTTCCGCGTTACATAACTTACGGTAAATGGCCCGCCTGGCTGACCGCCCAACGACCCCCGC
CCATTGACGTCAATAATGACGTATGTTCCCATAGTAACGCCAATAGGGACTTTCCATTGACGTCAATGGG
TGGAGTATTTACGGTAAACTGCCCACTTGGCAGTACATCAAGTGTATCATATGCCAAGTACGCCCCCTAT
TGACGTCAATGACGGTAAATGGCCCGCCTGGCATTATGCCCAGTACATGACCTTATGGGACTTTCCTACT
TGGCAGTACATCTACGTATTAGTCATCGCTATTACCATGCTGATGCGGTTTTGGCAGTACATCAATGGGC
GTGGATAGCGGTTTGACTCACGGGGATTTCCAAGTCTCCACCCCATTGACGTCAATGGGAGTTTGTTTTG
GCACCAAAATCAACGGGACTTTCCAAAATGTCGTAACAACTCCGCCCCATTGACGCAAATGGGCGGTAGG
CGTGTACGGTGGGAGGTCTATATAAGCAGAGCTGGTTTAGTGAACCGTCAGATCAGATCTTTGTCGATCC
TACCATCCACTCGACACACCCGCCAGCGGCCGCTTCTTGGTGCCAGCTTATCATAGCGCTACCGGTCGCC
ACCATGGCGAGAACAATGGTTGCTATGGTGTCCAAAGGTGAGGCAGTCATAAAGGAGTTTATGAGGTTCA
AGGTGCACATGGAAGGGTCAATGAACGGACATGAGTTCGAGATCGAAGGTGAAGGAGAGGGCCGACCCTA
CGAAGGGACGCAGACGGCCAAGCTGAAGGTGACGAAAGGCGGACCGTTGCCATTCTCGTGGGATATTCTG
TCACCTCAGGTAAGTATCGGTTTTTGTTGTTTGCAAGAGTGAAAAAGTGTAGAAAACTAAATTATTAGAT
GTCGGGTGGTGCTGCTCGTTAGTCTAACTCTAGCCGTTAACTTTGTGTGTGTGTGTGTGTGTGAATGTGT
GTGTGTGTGTGTGTTAGTTCATGTACGGCAGTCGTGCGTTCACGAAACACCCTGCTGACATCCCTGACTA
CTACAAACAGTCCTTTCCCGAGGGCTTCAAATGGGAACGTGTCATGAATTTTGAAGACGGAGGGGCCGTG
ACCGTCACTCAAGATACGTCGTTGGAAGACGGAACGTTGATATATAAGGTCAAATTGCGCGGAACAAACT
TCCCACCCGATGGTCCAGTAATGCAAAAGAAGACTATGGGTTGGGAGGCAAGTACAGAGAGGCTGTACCC
GGAAGATGGTGTTCTAAAAGGAGATATCAAGATGGCCCTGAGGCTTAAGGACGGTGGGCGATACCTGGCC
GACTTCAAGACCACCTACAAGGCCAAGAAGCCCGTGCAGATGCCCGGCGCCTACAACGTGGACAGGAAGC
TGGACATCACCAGCCACAACGAGGACTACACCGTGGTGGAGCAGTACGAGAGGAGCGAGGGCAGGCACAG
CACCGGCGGCATGGACGAGCTGTACAAGGACTACAAGGACGATGATGACAAGTGATAAACAAATGGTAAG
GAAGGGCACATCAATCTTTGCTTAATTGTCCTTTACTCTAAAGATGTATTTTATCATACTGAATGCTAAA
CTTGATATCTCCTTTTAGGTCATTGATGTCCTTCACCCCGGGAAGGCGACAGTGCCTAAGACAGAAATTC
GGGAAAAACTAGCCAAAATGTACAAGACCACACCGGATGTCATCTTTGTATTTGGATTCAGAACTCAGTA
AACTGGATCCGCAGGCCTCTGCTAGCTTGACTGACTGAGATACAGCGTACCTTCAGCTCACAGACATGAT
AAGATACATTGATGAGTTTGGACAAACCACAACTAGAATGCAGTGAAAAAAATGCTTTATTTGTGAAATT
TGTGATGCTATTGCTTTATTTGTAACCATTATAAGCTGCAATAAACAAGTTAACAACAACAATTGCATTC
ATTTTATGTTTCAGGTTCAGGGGGAGGTGTGGGAGGTTTTTTAAAGCAAGTAAAACCTCTACAAATGTGG
TATTGGCCCATCTCTATCGGTATCGTAGCATAACCCCTTGGGGCCTCTAAACGGGTCTTGAGGGGTTTTT
TGTGCCCCTCGGGCCGGATTGCTATCTACCGGCATTGGCGCAGAAAAAAATGCCTGATGCGACGCTGCGC
GTCTTATACTCCCACATATGCCAGATTCAGCAACGGATACGGCTTCCCCAACTTGCCCACTTCCATACGT
GTCCTCCTTACCAGAAATTTATCCTTAAGGTCGTCAGCTATCCTGCAGGCGATCTCTCGATTTCGATCAA
GACATTCCTTTAATGGTCTTTTCTGGACACCACTAGGGGTCAGAAGTAGTTCATCAAACTTTCTTCCCTC
CCTAATCTCATTGGTTACCTTGGGCTATCGAAACTTAATTAACCAGTCAAGTCAGCTACTTGGCGAGATC
GACTTGTCTGGGTTTCGACTACGCTCAGAATTGCGTCAGTCAAGTTCGATCTGGTCCTTGCTATTGCACC
CGTTCTCCGATTACGAGTTTCATTTAAATCATGTGAGCAAAAGGCCAGCAAAAGGCCAGGAACCGTAAAA
AGGCCGCGTTGCTGGCGTTTTTCCATAGGCTCCGCCCCCCTGACGAGCATCACAAAAATCGACGCTCAAG
TCAGAGGTGGCGAAACCCGACAGGACTATAAAGATACCAGGCGTTTCCCCCTGGAAGCTCCCTCGTGCGC
TCTCCTGTTCCGACCCTGCCGCTTACCGGATACCTGTCCGCCTTTCTCCCTTCGGGAAGCGTGGCGCTTT
CTCATAGCTCACGCTGTAGGTATCTCAGTTCGGTGTAGGTCGTTCGCTCCAAGCTGGGCTGTGTGCACGA
ACCCCCCGTTCAGCCCGACCGCTGCGCCTTATCCGGTAACTATCGTCTTGAGTCCAACCCGGTAAGACAC
GACTTATCGCCACTGGCAGCAGCCACTGGTAACAGGATTAGCAGAGCGAGGTATGTAGGCGGTGCTACAG
AGTTCTTGAAGTGGTGGCCTAACTACGGCTACACTAGAAGAACAGTATTTGGTATCTGCGCTCTGCTGAA
GCCAGTTACCTTCGGAAAAAGAGTTGGTAGCTCTTGATCCGGCAAACAAACCACCGCTGGTAGCGGTGGT
TTTTTTGTTTGCAAGCAGCAGATTACGCGCAGAAAAAAAGGATCTCAAGAAGATCCTTTGATCTTTTCTA
CGGGGTCTGACGCTCAGTGGAACGAAAACTCACGTTAAGGGATTTTGGTCATGAGATTATCAAAAAGGAT
CTTCACCTAGATCCTTTTAAATTAAAAATGAAGTTTTAAATCAATCTAAAGTATATATGAGTAAACTTGG
TCTGACAGTTACCAATGCTTAATCAGTGAGGCACCTATCTCAGCGATCTGTCTATTTCGTTCATCCATAG
TTGCATTTAAATTTCCGAACTCTCCAAGGCCCTCGTCGGAAAATCTTCAAACCTTTCGTCCGATCCATCT
TGCAGGCTACCTCTCGAACGAACTATCGCAAGTCTCTTGGCCGGCCTTGCGCCTTGGCTATTGCTTGGCA
GCGCCTATCGCCAGGTATTACTCCAATCCCGAATATCCGAGATCGGGATCACCCGAGAGAAGTTCAACCT
ACATCCTCAATCCCGATCTATCCGAGATCCGAGGAATATCGAAATCGGGGCGCGCCTGGTGTACCGAGAA
CGATCCTCTCAGTGCGAGTCTCGACGATCCATATCGTTGCTTGGCAGTCAGCCAGTCGGAATCCAGCTTG
GGACCCAGGAAGTCCAATCGTCAGATATTGTACTCAAGCCTGGTCACGGCAGCGTACCGATCTGTTTAAA
CCTAGATATTGATAGTCTGATCGGTCAACGTATAATCGAGTCCTAGCTTTTGCAAACATCTATCAAGAGA
CAGGATCAGCAGGAGGCTTTCGCATGAGTATTCAACATTTCCGTGTCGCCCTTATTCCCTTTTTTGCGGC
ATTTTGCCTTCCTGTTTTTGCTCACCCAGAAACGCTGGTGAAAGTAAAAGATGCTGAAGATCAGTTGGGT
GCGCGAGTGGGTTACATCGAACTGGATCTCAACAGCGGTAAGATCCTTGAGAGTTTTCGCCCCGAAGAAC
GCTTTCCAATGATGAGCACTTTTAAAGTTCTGCTATGTGGCGCGGTATTATCCCGTATTGACGCCGGGCA
AGAGCAACTCGGTCGCCGCATACACTATTCTCAGAATGACTTGGTTGAGTATTCACCAGTCACAGAAAAG
CATCTTACGGATGGCATGACAGTAAGAGAATTATGCAGTGCTGCCATAACCATGAGTGATAACACTGCGG
CCAACTTACTTCTGACAACGATTGGAGGACCGAAGGAGCTAACCGCTTTTTTGCACAACATGGGGGATCA
TGTAACTCGCCTTGATCGTTGGGAACCGGAGCTGAATGAAGCCATACCAAACGACGAGCGTGACACCACG
ATGCCTGTAGCAATGGCAACAACCTTGCGTAAACTATTAACTGGCGAACTACTTACTCTAGCTTCCCGGC
AACAGTTGATAGACTGGATGGAGGCGGATAAAGTTGCAGGACCACTTCTGCGCTCGGCCCTTCCGGCTGG
CTGGTTTATTGCTGATAAATCTGGAGCCGGTGAGCGTGGGTCTCGCGGTATCATTGCAGCACTGGGGCCA
GATGGTAAGCCCTCCCGTATCGTAGTTATCTACACGACGGGGAGTCAGGCAACTATGGATGAACGAAATA
GACAGATCGCTGAGATAGGTGCCTCACTGATTAAGCATTGGTAACCGATTCTAGGTGCATTGGCGCAGAA
AAAAATGCCTGATGCGACGCTGCGCGTCTTATACTCCCACATATGCCAGATTCAGCAACGGATACGGCTT
CCCCAACTTGCCCACTTCCATACGTGTCCTCCTTACCAGAAATTTATCCTTAAGATCCCGAATCGTTTAA
ACTCGACTCTGGCTCTATCGAATCTCCGTCGTTTCGAGCTTACGCGAACAGCCGTGGCGCTCATTTGCTC
GTCGGGCATCGAATCTCGTCAGCTATCGTCAGCTTACCTTTTTGGCAGCGATCGCGGCTCCCGACATCTT
GGACCATTAGCTCCACAGGTATCTTCTTCCCTCTAGTGGTCATAACAGCAGCTTCAGCTACCTCTCAATT
CAAAAAACCCCTCAAGACCCGTTTAGAGGCCCCAAGGGGTTATGCTATCAATCGTTGCGTTACACACACA
AAAAACCAACACACATCCATCTTCGATGGATAGCGATTTTATTATCTAACTGCTGATCGAGTGTAGCCAG
ATCTAGTAATCAATTACGGGGTCATTAGTTCATAGCCC
